Addgene plasmid #67556: spa-GCaMP6s
Purpose: photoactivatable fluorescent calcium reporter
Depositing lab: Ehud Isacoff. Depositing organization: University of California, Berkeley. Publication: Photoactivatable genetically encoded calcium indicators for targeted neuronal imaging. Berlin S, Carroll EC, Newman ZL, Okada HO, Quinn CM, Kallman B, Rockwell NC, Martin SS, Lagarias JC, Isacoff EY. Nat Methods. 2015 Jul 13. doi: 10.1038/nmeth.3480. PubMed 26167640.
Backbone
  Vector backbone: pGP-CMV (pEGFP-N1)
  Backbone manufacturer: Clonetech
  Backbone size w/o insert (bp): 3955
  Total vector size (bp): 5308
  Vector type: Mammalian Expression
Growth in bacteria
  Bacterial resistance: Kanamycin, 50 μg/mL
  Growth temperature: 37°C
  Growth strain: DH5alpha
  Copy number: High Copy
Gene/Insert
  Gene/Insert name: spa-GCaMP6s (alt name: superfolder photoactivatable GCaMP6f)
  Species: Synthetic
  Insert size (bp): 1353
  Mutation: K65T, I83V, G87S, Y92D, V115H, K118V, S187R, Y196N, L221F, T222S, I250V, F256S, N262T
  Tag / fusion protein: HIS-tag (N terminal on insert)
Resource information
  A portion of this plasmid was derived from a plasmid made by: derived from Addgene clone #40753, published by Chen TW et al. article: ultrasensitive fluorescent proteins for imaging neuronal activity doi: 10.1038/nature12354
Terms and licenses: Academic/Nonprofit Terms; Industry Terms: Not Available to Industry
How to cite: spa-GCaMP6s was a gift from Ehud Isacoff (Addgene plasmid # 67556 ; http://n2t.net/addgene:67556 ; RRID:Addgene_67556)
