[The description below was written by a language model from this plasmid's Addgene catalogue record.]
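Description:
spa-GCaMP6s is a mammalian expression plasmid of about 5.3 kb built on the pGP-CMV backbone, a pEGFP-N1 derivative, and carries a synthetic 1,353 bp insert encoding a superfolder, photoactivatable version of the genetically encoded calcium indicator GCaMP6s. It is maintained as a high-copy plasmid in standard E. coli cloning strains under kanamycin selection. The backbone name indicates that the insert is driven by the CMV immediate-early promoter for strong constitutive expression in transfected mammalian cells. No feature table accompanies the record, so the promoter, polyadenylation signal, origins of replication and any mammalian selection marker are not individually documented here.

The insert derives from an earlier GCaMP6s expression plasmid and has an N-terminal His tag. GCaMP sensors combine a circularly permuted GFP with calmodulin and a calmodulin-binding peptide, so that calcium binding increases fluorescence. This variant adds thirteen substitutions (K65T, I83V, G87S, Y92D, V115H, K118V, S187R, Y196N, L221F, T222S, I250V, F256S, N262T). According to the construct's name and stated purpose, these make the sensor photoactivatable and give it superfolder character, although the record does not say which substitutions produce which property. The alternative name in the record reads "GCaMP6f" while the plasmid and insert are named GCaMP6s, an inconsistency the record does not resolve.

The stated purpose is a photoactivatable fluorescent calcium reporter. Such a reporter allows light to switch on the indicator in selected cells or subcellular regions, so that calcium activity can be imaged there against a dim background, as in targeted neuronal imaging.
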