>Addgene plasmid #67556 | spa-GCaMP6s | depositor partial sequence | sequence record 116268 | insert
GATCTCGCCACCATGGGTTCTCATCATCATCATCATCATGGTATGGCTAGCATGACTGGTGGACAGCAAA
TGGGTCGGGATCTGTACGACGATGACGATAAGGATCTCGCCACCATGGTCGACTCATCACGTCGTAAGTG
GAATAAGACAGGTCACGCAGTCAGAGCTATAGGTCGGCTGAGCTCACTCGAGAACGTCTATATCACCGCC
GACAAGCAGAAGAACGGCATCAAGGCGAACTTCCACATCCGCCACAACGTGGAGGACGGCAGCGTGCAGC
TCGCCGACCACTACCAGCAGAACACCCCCATCGGCGACGGCCCCGTGCTGCTGCCCGACAACCACTACCT
GAGCCATCAGTCCGTGCTTTCGAAAGACCCCAACGAGAAGCGCGATCACATGGTCCTGCTGGAGTTCGTG
ACCGCCGCCGGGATCACTCTCGGCATGGACGAGCTGTACAAGGGCGGTACCGGAGGGAGCATGGTGAGCA
AGGGCGAGGAGCTGTTCACCGGGGTGGTGCCCATCCTGGTCGAGCTGGACGGCGACGTAAACGGCCACAA
GTTCAGCGTGAGGGGCGAGGGTGAGGGCGATGCCACCAACGGCAAGCTGACCCTGAAGTTCATCTGCACC
ACCGGCAAGCTGCCCGTGCCCTGGCCCACCCTCGTGACCACCTTCAGCTACGGCGTGCAGTGCTTCAGCC
GCTACCCCGACCACATGAAGCAGCACGACTTCTTCAAGTCCGCCATGCCCGAAGGCTACGTCCAGGAGCG
CACCATCTCCTTCAAGGACGACGGCACCTACAAGACCCGCGCCGAGGTGAAGTTCGAGGGCGACACCCTG
GTGAACCGCATCGAGCTGAAGGGCATCGACTTCAAGGAGGACGGCAACATCCTGGGGCACAAGCTGGAAT
ACAACCTGCCGGACCAACTGACTGAAGAGCAGATCGCAGAATTTAAAGAGGCTTTCTCCCTATTTGACAA
GGACGGGGATGGGACAATAACAACCAAGGAGCTGGGGACGGTGATGCGGTCTCTGGGGCAGAACCCCACA
GAAGCAGAGCTGCAGGACATGATCAATGAAGTAGATGCCGACGGTGACGGCACAATCGACTTCCCTGAGT
TCCTGACAATGATGGCAAGAAAAATGAAATACAGGGACACGGAAGAAGAAATTAGAGAAGCGTTCGGTGT
GTTTGATAAGGATGGCAATGGCTACATCAGTGCAGCAGAGCTTCGCCACGTGATGACAAACCTTGGAGAG
AAGTTAACAGATGAAGAGGTTGATGAAATGATCAGGGAAGCAGACATCGATGGGGATGGTCAGGTAAACT
ACGAAGAGTTTGTACAAATGATGACAGCGAAGTGAGCGGCCGCGACTCTAGAT
