>Addgene plasmid #67556 | spa-GCaMP6s | addgene partial sequence | sequence record 119839 | CMV-F 5'-CGCAAATGGGCGGTAGGCGTG-3'
CCGTCAGATCCGCTAGCGCTACCGGACTCAGATCTCGCCACCATGGGTTCTCATCATCATCATCATCATG
GTATGGCTAGCATGACTGGTGGACAGCAAATGGGTCGGGATCTGTACGACGATGACGATAAGGATCTCGC
CACCATGGTCGACTCATCACGTCGTAAGTGGAATAAGACAGGTCACGCAGTCAGAGCTATAGGTCGGCTG
AGCTCACTCGAGAACGTCTATATCACCGCCGACAAGCAGAAGAACGGCATCAAGGCGAACTTCCACATCC
GCCACAACGTGGAGGACGGCAGCGTGCAGCTCGCCGACCACTACCAGCAGAACACCCCCATCGGCGACGG
CCCCGTGCTGCTGCCCGACAACCACTACCTGAGCCATCAGTCCGTGCTTTCGAAAGACCCCAACGAGAAG
CGCGATCACATGGTCCTGCTGGAGTTCGTGACCGCCGCCGGGATCACTCTCGGCATGGACGAGCTGTACA
AGGGCGGTACCGGAGGGAGCATGGTGAGCAAGGGCGAGGAGCTGTTCACCGGGGTGGTGCCCATCCTGGT
CGAGCTGGACGGCGACGTAAACGGCCACAAGTTCAGCGTGAGGGGCGAGGGTGAGGGCGATGCCACCAAC
GGCAAGCTGACCCTGAAGTTCATCTGCACCACCGGCAAGCTGCCCGTGCCCTGGCCCACCCTCGTGACCA
CCTTCAGCTACGGCGTGCAGTGCTTCAGCCGCTACCCCGACCACATGAAGCAGCACGACTTCTTCAAGTC
CGCCATGCCCGAAGGCTACGTCCAGGAGCGCACCATCTCCTTCAAGGA
