>Addgene plasmid #67556 | spa-GCaMP6s | addgene partial sequence | sequence record 119841 | SV40pA-R 5'-GAAATTTGTGATGCTATTGC-3'
GTTAACAACAACAATTGCATTCATTTTATGTTTCAGGTTCAGGGGGAGGTGTGGGAGGTTTTTTAAAGCA
AGTAAAACCTCTACAAATGTGGTATGGCTGATTATGATCTAGAGTCGCGGCCGCTCACTTCGCTGTCATC
ATTTGTACAAACTCTTCGTAGTTTACCTGACCATCCCCATCGATGTCTGCTTCCCTGATCATTTCATCAA
CCTCTTCATCTGTTAACTTCTCTCCAAGGTTTGTCATCACGTGGCGAAGCTCTGCTGCACTGATGTAGCC
ATTGCCATCCTTATCAAACACACCGAACGCTTCTCTAATTTCTTCTTCCGTGTCCCTGTATTTCATTTTT
CTTGCCATCATTGTCAGGAACTCAGGGAAGTCGATTGTGCCGTCACCGTCGGCATCTACTTCATTGATCA
TGTCCTGCAGCTCTGCTTCTGTGGGGTTCTGCCCCAGAGACCGCATCACCGTCCCCAGCTCCTTGGTTGT
TATTGTCCCATCCCCGTCCTTGTCAAATAGGGAGAAAGCCTCTTTAAATTCTGCGATCTGCTCTTCAGTC
AGTTGGTCCGGCAGGTTGTATTCCAGCTTGTGCCCCAGGATGTTGCCGTCCTCCTTGAAGTCGATGCCCT
TCAGCTCGATGCGGTTCACCAGGGTGTCGCCCTCGAACTTCACCTCGGCGCGGGTCTTGTAGGTGCCGTC
GTCCTTGAAGGAGATGGTGCGCTCCTGGACGTA
